>Addgene plasmid #250539 | pCS2_hsPum2_hsAdar2 | addgene full sequence | sequence record 498268 | Addgene NGS Result
CCAGCTCATCCTTCCCAGTCGTGGCGTTGATGACCTCAATAGCGGAGTCGCCTACCGTCCAGTTGACACT
GAAGTTGGGGGCCTTCCCTGGCTGCCGTGCTTCTGCATTGCTGATGCCACTGAGCAAAGGCTTGTTGAGG
GTGTAGAGAGGTGGCAGGTCCTCTATGTTGGAGATCCGCTGGTACATGGCCCTGGAAAGGTGGTCCCCGT
GGTAAAGGCTGCCCAGGATGATGCTCGAGAAGTAAATGGGCTCCACGAAAATGCTGAGCAGTGATCCCTG
GATGCCCACCACGTTCCAGCGTGCAATCTTGTCACTGCAGGACATGGTGAGCAGCCGCTCCCCTTGCAGC
ACCCCGTCCCACGTTTGGATGCTCGCATTGGAGCGCACTGGAATCGTCCCCTCACCAGACTCTATTTTGG
TCCGTAGCTGTCCTCTTGCTTTACGATTTGGGTGTCTATCTGCTGGTTCTTCCAGGATTGGCTCATGTGG
TGAGAAGATTCTGGCATCTCCACAGGGAGAGGTGCTGATGTACAGATGAAACTGGACATTCTCCTTCAGC
CTAAACCCCCCTCGCTCTGATTTCTGAAAGATGGATCTTTTTTGATCATCTTTGTTATTTAAGTAAAGCT
CAAGTTGTGTATAAAGAAATCTGAGCAAGGATCTCCGAGATATTATTTCTGCATGGCAGTCATTTAATGC
AAGGCCACGATCACTCATGTATTCACCATTAATACATTTTGTTCCTGTAGAAACACTTATCACCTTGGCA
TCTTTAACATCTGTGCCTGTTGTCATGACGACTCCAGCCAGCACTTTTCTGCGAGCGTGAGGGGAGGAGA
AGTTGTCGGTCAGGTCACCAAACTTACCCAGGACCAGGCGTGAGACAGCGTCAGCTAAAACCTGCGGTAA
ATGCAGCTGGCCTCCAGCGTAATCTGGAACATCGTATGGGTACATCAGCATTCCATTTGGTGGTCCTCCA
ATAGGTCCTAGGTCCGGGCTATTCTTCAAATAATACTTTTCCAACTTGGCCAGTATATGCTTCCCGTATG
TGTATTTGCGCAAAGTAGTAATGTGAGGTCGAATCTTGTGCATGATTATCTTTCTCTGAGCAGGTTCAGC
CATATCAATCATCTTTTGAACCACGTAATTGGCATACTGGTCCTTCATCATGGTGTATAAGGCACTGTGA
GGACCATCATTCTGGCAGCAAACCTCGTCAATCAGTAAAGCTCTCTCAGCACGGGAGGCATGAGTAACAC
ACTTTTCTACTACATTGCTGGCAAATTTGTGTTGACTCAGGGCTAAAACCTTTCCCCTGATTTCGGAAAC
AATTTTGCTCTTGTCTTCAGGTCGACCGTGTTCCAGTACATGCTGAATAACATAATTGCCATACTGATCC
TGTACCAACTGCTCTGTATGTTGGTGGAGTTCTTCTAAGATAGGTAAGGTCTGTTCTGCAGTGCAATGCT
CTAGGATGCGCTGAATTACTCTGCAGCCATAAGGATGAGTTGAAAGCACAAATACTTGTCCCTTGAAAGC
ATCAATGATGAACTGTAGTGACTGTGGCTGAACACATTCGATACATTTTTGTACAACATGGTTTCCATTC
TGATCTTTCACACATTTGAGCACATGACCATCCAGCTCCTTTACCATTTCACTCTGCTGGTCAGAAGAAA
TAGATTCTAATGCTTTCTGAATAACGCGGCAGCCATACATCTGCAAGGCTAAGGGTAGAACATGACCACG
AATACGAGTAGCCAGGGCTAATTTTTGATCCAGACTCCCAAACTCAAAAAACTTCTGTATAACATAGTTG
CCAAAAACATCAGTCATTAATTGATAGGCTGCTTGCAGAATTTCATTAAATACCATCTGTCGCTCAGCTG
GAGTAGCTCTCTCTAGTTTTTGCTGTATGAATCTAGAACCATGCTGGTCTTGAGAAAACTCAACTATATG
TCCAATCAAGTCTCTAAGCTGAAGGTTTGGGAAGCGGTTGTTTCTGAAATCTTCCAATAATCTACTGCGG
CCAGAAGGCATAATATCAGACCTATTATACCGAAGCCGGGAAGGAGGAAAGAGCTGGCTGCTGGAGCTAA
ATAGACTGGAAGTGCTTGAAGCACTTCGATATTTTGCTTCTGCTCCAGGTGCTGCAGAGATATATCGACC
ACTACCATTTGTCAGTCCTCCTAAATGCAAACTGGATGAGGATCCATGTGATGAAAGTGATGGCGGTGGC
GTAAGTGAATGTCCTGGAGTTTGGCTTGGCAGAGGCATGCCTATTGGACTTGGAGAGGAGGAAAATCCCA
GACTATTGTAAAATGGTTGCCCTATGGGTGCTAGGCTGCTACTAGATCTTTTGTACAAGTCAGAGCTAGT
AGATAGAGACTCTCTCCTTGTGGCACTACTACTTGCAGAACTGCCAACTGATGAACCAAATCCACTGAGG
GCTGAGCCTATAGCAGCACCCAAAGAGTTACCACTTCCAAAGCCAAGAGATGTACTTCCAGGTTGACCAG
GTCCATGAGAAAATAAAGAACTACTCTGGGAGCTATTAGTCAAAGAACTGCTTCCATAAAATGAATTAGA
TTGCAGATTAGTGCTTGGCTGCTGTTGCTGCTGCTGTGGTGGCTGAGTGCCAATTGGCCGAAACAGACCA
TTTGTGCTGCCTGTAAGGCTACTTGCAGTTCCTCCAGCTGCTGCTGCTGCTGCAGCTTGTGCTGCTGCTG
AACTAATTAAAACAGGTGTTGGAGCCATTAACCGAACTGGAGCTCCAAGGCCAGTCCTTGCTCCAGGGCC
AACCACTAAGGCACCAGTCTGATCATAATAGGCAGTTGGAGCTAGTACTTGATAGCCTGGCATGCCAGTA
GCAAGACCCTGACCAAAAGCCAATGTTGGATTTGCTGCTGCAGCTGCCGCAAGTGATTCTGCTTGCTGCC
CTTGCTGACCCTGATTGGGAGTAAGAGGACGCTGACCTGCTCCAGCACGGAGAACCTGTTGCTGTCCAGG
CTGAGCTTGTGATGCTGCTTGCTGACTGGCTGTGTTATTTGCCGCAGCTGCAGCTTGCTGCTGAAATAAG
TTGGCTGGATACACCCCCCATGGAACGCCGTAATACTGAGGTGGAACCACTGCTGGACCTGCTAATGTAG
CTGCTGCAGCCAATCCTGCTGCAGTATACGGATCGGTCCCTGGAGGAGCAGCACTAATAATGTATGGATT
TGGCACAAATGCAGCTGGAGCAAGGCCTGCTGAGAATACACCAGCTATATGTGGCTGCTGAGCTGCTGCT
AATGCATATTGCTGCTGTTGAGCTGCAGTTAACTGTTGAACTGTTAGTGCATTAGTCCTCTGAAAGAGCT
GCTGCTGGGAATTGTAGTCAAAAAGGCCTACAGTAGCTCCTGAAGAGTCCATTGGTACCTGATTACCAGG
ATAGTCAAACTGTAAGGATTCCAGACCAACTTGTTCCATGGCATCCAGATTCTGAGTTTCAGGATTTGAA
AATTCTTCAACAAGTGGTTTATTAGCTGTAGGATTAGGAAGAGGCCCCAGTCCTTCTGAGGGATTAGTAT
TGGGGCCCAAGCGCTCAACTACTTCAGTTGGAGAGGCTTGACGACTTCCAGGAGTACGATTAAAATCTTT
GCAATCGGCATCCATTCCATTTGGCAAACCTCTGCCATTTATTTTAGAATCATCATCATCTCCTTGTTTA
AGATCTCTGTTTTGGTCCTCCTCAAATGGAGAAGCCTTGCCTTTTTGATCTCCTTTCTCAGGTCCATCTG
TTTCAGCATCTCTAGTGCCAAAATTTCCCTTCCTAAATCGAGAATCCAATTTATCAGCAGGAGAAGAACT
TAATACATATTCTACCATGCTCACACCAAGGCCTCCACTTTCTGATCGCGGAGACAGTATTGCATTTACT
TCACTGTTTCCATGAAAACCCTGTCCAGATCTTCTCTGTACCATAATAGGCTGGGACTTGTCGTCGTCGT
CCTTGTAGTCCATGGTGGCTGCAAAAAGAACAAGTAGCTTGTATTCTATAGTGTCACCTAAATCAAGCTT
GCTCCGACGTCCCCAGGCAGAATGGCGGTTCCCTAAACGAGCATTGCTTATATAGACCTCCCATTAGGCA
CGCCTACCGCCCATTTACGTCAATGGAACGCCCATTTGCGTCATTGCCCCTCCCCATTGACGTCAATGGG
GAGGGGCAATGACGCAAATGGGCGTTCCATTGACGTCAATGGGAGTACTGCCAATGTACCCTGGCGTACT
TCCAATAGTAATGTACTTGCCAAGTTACTATTAATAGATATTGATGTACTGCCAAGTGGGCCATTTACCG
TCATTGACGTCAATAGGGGGCGTGAGAACGGATATGAATGGGCAATGAGCCATCCCATTGACGTCAATGG
TGGGTGGTCCTATTGACGTCAATGGGCATTGAGCCAGGCGGGCCATTTACCGTAATTGACGTCAATGGGG
GAGGCGCCATATACGTCAATAGGACCGCCCATATGACGTCAATAGGAAAGACCATATATAGAGACCATTG
ACGTCAATGGGGGAGTGGCTATGGGCGGTATTAGGAAGCCCCATATATGGTATATGGGACCGCCCATTGG
GAGGGGCTATCTACGTCAATAGGAAAACCCATATATGGAATACTATATGGCATAGGGCCAATACATAGTA
TTGAACCTGGCCAATAGCCATATTGGCATAGGGCCATATTGGATATTGCCTATATATTGATCCTGGCATA
TAGCCAATATGGCCGCCATTATTGGCACCATGCCAATTCAATATGGCGGACTTGGCACAGGGCCAAGACC
CCTCCTCAAACTTGGCACCGTGCCAAGTAGACCCCTCCCCAGTTGGCACAGTGCCAGGTCCGCCATATTG
AATTGGCATGGTGCCAAGTCCGCCATATTGAATTGGCTGGGGTCCAGATCCACCATATTGAATTGGCACG
AGTCCATATACGCCATATTGAATTGGCACAGGTCCAGATCCACCATATTGAATTGGCATGAGTCCATATA
CGCCATATTGAATTGGCGGTCGACTGGCGTAATAGCGAAGAGGCCCGCACCGATCGCCCTTCCCAACAGT
TGCGCAGCCTGAATGGCGAATGGG
[124 nt withheld, positions 5135-5258]
C
[91 nt withheld, positions 5260-5350]
A
[49 nt withheld, positions 5352-5400]
CCTTTGACGTTGGAGTCCACGTTCTTT
[37 nt withheld, positions 5428-5464]
ACCCTATCTCGGTCTATTCTTTTGATTTATAAGGGATTTTGCCGATTTCGGCCTATTGGTTAAAAAATGA
GCTGATTTAACAAAAATTTAACGCGAATTTTAACAAAATATTAACGCTTACAATTTAGGTGGCACTTTTC
GGGGAAATGTGCGCGGAACCCCTATTTGTTTATTTTTCTAAATACATTCAAATATGTATCCGCTCATGAG
ACAATAACCCTGATAAATGCTTCAATAATATTGAAAAAGGAAGAGTATGAGTATTCAACATTTCCGTGTC
GCCCTTATTCCCTTTTTTGCGGCATTTTGCCTTCCTGTTTTTGCTCACCCAGAAACGCTGGTGAAAGTAA
AAGATGCTGAAGATCAGTTGGGTGCACGAGTGGGTTACATCGAACTGGATCTCAACAGCGGTAAGATCCT
TGAGAGTTTTCGCCCCGAAGAACGTTTTCCAATGATGAGCACTTTTAAAGTTCTGCTATGTGGCGCGGTA
TTATCCCGTATTGACGCCGGGCAAGAGCAACTCGGTCGCCGCATACACTATTCTCAGAATGACTTGGTTG
AGTACTCACCAGTCACAGAAAAGCATCTTACGGATGGCATGACAGTAAGAGAATTATGCAGTGCTGCCAT
AACCATGAGTGATAACACTGCGGCCAACTTACTTCTGACAACGATCGGAGGACCGAAGGAGCTAACCGCT
TTTTTGCACAACATGGGGGATCATGTAACTCGCCTTGATCGTTGGGAACCGGAGCTGAATGAAGCCATAC
CAAACGACGAGCGTGACACCACGATGCCTGTAGCAATGGCAACAACGTTGCGCAAACTATTAACTGGCGA
ACTACTTACTCTAGCTTCCCGGCAACAATTAATAGACTGGATGGAGGCGGATAAAGTTGCAGGACCACTT
CTGCGCTCGGCCCTTCCGGCTGGCTGGTTTATTGCTGATAAATCTGGAGCCGGTGAGCGTGGGTCTCGCG
GTATCATTGCAGCACTGGGGCCAGATGGTAAGCCCTCCCGTATCGTAGTTATCTACACGACGGGGAGTCA
GGCAACTATGGATGAACGAAATAGACAGATCGCTGAGATAGGTGCCTCACTGATTAAGCATTGGTAACTG
TCAGACCAAGTTTACTCATATATACTTTAGATTGATTTAAAACTTCATTTTTAATTTAAAAGGATCTAGG
TGAAGATCCTTTTTGATAATCTCATGACCAAAATCCCTTAACGTGAGTTTTCGTTCCACTGAGCGTCAGA
CCCCGTAGAAAAGATCAAAGGATCTTCTTGAGATCCTTTTTTTCTGCGCGTAATCTGCTGCTTGCAAACA
AAAAAACCACCGCTACCAGCGGTGGTTTGTTTGCCGGATCAAGAGCTACCAACTCTTTTTCCGAAGGTAA
CTGGCTTCAGCAGAGCGCAGATACCAAATACTGTTCTTCTAGTGTAGCCGTAGTTAGGCCACCACTTCAA
GAACTCTGTAGCACCGCCTACATACCTCGCTCTGCTAATCCTGTTACCAGTGGCTGCTGCCAGTGGCGAT
AAGTCGTGTCTTACCGGGTTGGACTCAAGACGATAGTTACCGGATAAGGCGCAGCGGTCGGGCTGAACGG
GGGGTTCGTGCACACAGCCCAGCTTGGAGCGAACGACCTACACCGAACTGAGATACCTACAGCGTGAGCT
ATGAGAAAGCGCCACGCTTCCCGAAGGGAGAAAGGCGGACAGGTATCCGGTAAGCGGCAGGGTCGGAACA
GGAGAGCGCACGAGGGAGCTTCCAGGGGGAAACGCCTGGTATCTTTATAGTCCTGTCGGGTTTCGCCACC
TCTGACTTGAGCGTCGATTTTTGTGATGCTCGTCAGGGGGGCGGAGCCTATGGAAAAACGCCAGCAACGC
GGCCTTTTTACGGTTCCTGGCCTTTTGCTGGCCTTTTGCTCACATGTTCTTTCCTGCGTTATCCCCTGAT
TCTGTGGATAACCGTATTACCGCCTTTGAGTGAGCTGATACCGCTCGCCGCAGCCGAACGACCGAGCGCA
GCGAGTCAGTGAGCGAGGAAGCGGAAGAGCGCCCAATACGCAAACCGCCTCTCCCCGCGCGTTGGCCGAT
TCATTAATGCAGCTGGCACGACAGGTTTCCCGACTGGAAAGCGGGCAGTGAGCGCAACGCAATTAATGTG
AGTTAGCTCACTCATTAGGCACCCCAGGCTTTACACTTTATGCTCCCGGCTCGTATGTTGTGTGGAATTG
TGAGCGGATAACAATTTCACACAGGAAACAGCTATGACCATGATTACGCCAAGCGCGCAATTAACCCTCA
CTAAAGGGAACAAAAGCTGGGTACCGGGCCCAATGCATTGGCGCCGCGGCCGCGAATTAAAAAACCTCCC
ACACCTCCCCCTGAACCTGAAACATAAAATGAATGCAATTGTTGTTGTTAACTTGTTTATTGCAGCTTAT
AATGGTTACAAATAAAGCAATAGCATCACAAATTTCACAAATAAAGCATTTTTTTCACTGCATTCTAGTT
GTGGTTTGTCCAAACTCATCAATGTATCTTATCATGTCTGGATCTACGTAATACGACTCACTATAGTTCT
AGAGGCTCGAGAGGCCTTGTTACGTGAGTGAGAACTGGTCCTGCTCGGTGGGCTTCTCCACCCAGGCCCC
CAGCCCCGCCTTGATGAAGGCTGTGAACAGACGCGCCTTGGCGGCCTGGTACTCCTTTGCCGCCAGCTTG
GACTCATGGTACACGTTGGGCTTGGTAATCTTGGAGCGTAGTAAGTGGGAGGGAACCTTGCCGTGCACAC
GCATCCAGCGACAGTACAACGCGTGCTTACACAGGCGGGACGCGCGGC
Features (pLannotate 1.2.2; 18 found; start..end, strand, type, name):
    956..3976    -  CDS            PUM2 (fragment): PUM2_HUMAN - Also known as KIAA0235, PUMH2. Experimental evidence at protein level: Swiss-Prot protein existence level 1. Sequence-specific RNA-binding protein that acts as a post- transcriptional repressor by binding the 3'-UTR of mRNA targets. Binds to an RNA consensus sequence, the Pumilio Response Element (PRE), 5'- UGUANAUA-3', that is related to the Nanos Response Element (NRE) (, PubMed:21397187). Mediates post-transcriptional repression of transcripts via different mechanisms: acts via direct recruitment of the CCR4-POP2-NOT deadenylase leading to translational inhibition and mRNA degr
   3977..3997    -  CDS            FLAG (fragment): FLAG® epitope tag, followed by an enterokinase cleavage site
   4035..4053    -  promoter       SP6 promoter: promoter for bacteriophage SP6 RNA polymerase
   4088..4202    -  promoter       CMV IE94 promoter (fragment): enhancer/promoter region of simian cytomegalovirus major immediate early transcription unit IE94
   4227..5057    -  promoter       CMV IE94 promoter (fragment): enhancer/promoter region of simian cytomegalovirus major immediate early transcription unit IE94
   5064..5130    +  CDS            lacZα (fragment): LacZα fragment of β-galactosidase; lacZ fragment
   5135..5563    +  rep_origin     f1 ori (sequence partly withheld): f1 bacteriophage origin of replication; arrow indicates direction of (+) strand synthesis
   5616..5720    +  promoter       AmpR promoter: bla
   5721..6581    +  CDS            AmpR: β-lactamase; bla; confers resistance to ampicillin, carbenicillin, and related antibiotics
   6752..7340    +  rep_origin     ori: high-copy-number ColE1/pMB1/pBR322/pUC origin of replication
   7523..7615    +  CDS            lacI (fragment): lac repressor; lacI; The lac repressor binds to the lac operator to inhibit transcription in E. coli. This inhibition can be relieved by adding lactose or isopropyl-β-D-thiogalactopyranoside (IPTG).
   7628..7649    +  protein_bind   CAP binding site: CAP binding activates transcription in the presence of cAMP. E. coli catabolite activator protein
   7664..7694    +  promoter       lac promoter: promoter for the E. coli lac operon
   7702..7718    +  protein_bind   lac operator: The lac repressor binds to the lac operator to inhibit transcription in E. coli. This inhibition can be relieved by adding lactose or isopropyl-β-D-thiogalactopyranoside (IPTG). lac repressor encoded by lacI
   7763..7781    +  promoter       T3 promoter: promoter for bacteriophage T3 RNA polymerase
   7894..8028    +  polyA_signal   SV40 poly(A) signal: SV40 polyadenylation signal
   8033..8050    +  promoter       T7 promoter (fragment): promoter for bacteriophage T7 RNA polymerase
   8077..1033    -  CDS            ADARB1 (fragment) (across the origin): RED1_HUMAN - Also known as ADAR2 From Homo sapiens (Human).
