[The description below was written by a language model from this plasmid's Addgene catalogue record and pLannotate feature annotations shown in this document.]
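Description:
pCS2_hsPum2_hsAdar2 is an 8,312 nt plasmid built on the pCS2 backbone, a dual-purpose vector that supports both expression in vertebrate cells and in vitro synthesis of mRNA. In bacteria it replicates from a high-copy ColE1/pUC-type origin and is selected with ampicillin through the bla (AmpR) gene. An f1 origin and remnants of the lac region (lacZα and lacI fragments, lac promoter and operator) are also annotated as backbone carry-over.

The payload, introduced by Gateway cloning, is a single open reading frame on the minus strand. It begins with an N-terminal FLAG epitope, followed by human PUM2 and then a fragment of human ADARB1 (ADAR2), which the catalogue describes as the deaminase catalytic domain. The annotated PUM2 and ADARB1 spans overlap slightly, so the exact junction is not resolved by the feature table. The catalogue's Entrez links list PUM1, but the construct name, the stated purpose and the sequence annotation all point to PUM2. Upstream lie the simian CMV IE94 enhancer/promoter for expression in mammalian cells and an SP6 promoter for in vitro transcription of the fusion mRNA. An SV40 polyadenylation signal follows the coding region, with T7 and T3 promoter sequences flanking it.

PUM2 is a sequence-specific RNA-binding protein that recognises Pumilio response elements in 3′ UTRs. Tethering it to an adenosine deaminase domain should cause A-to-I editing of RNAs the protein binds, so that editing serves as a readout of binding. This fits the associated work on quantitative in vivo profiling of RNA-binding protein interactions, where the plasmid would supply the fusion either by transfection or as synthesised mRNA.
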