Addgene plasmid #250539: pCS2_hsPum2_hsAdar2
Purpose: In vitro transcription (SP6 promotor) or mammalian expression (CMV promotor) of human Pum2 fused to the catalytic domain of human Adar2
Depositing lab: Daniel Cifuentes. Depositing organization: Boston University Medical Campus. Publication: RBPscan: A quantitative in vivo tool for profiling RNA-binding protein interactions. Kretov DA, Sanborn O, McIsaac T, Park E, Imrat I, Wu S, Regis M, Harvey LM, Cifuentes D. Mol Cell. 2026 Feb 6:S1097-2765(26)00023-7. doi: 10.1016/j.molcel.2026.01.003. PubMed 41653923.
Backbone
  Vector backbone: pCS2
  Vector type: Synthetic Biology
Growth in bacteria
  Bacterial resistance: Ampicillin, 100 μg/mL
  Growth temperature: 37°C
  Growth strain: DH5alpha
  Copy number: High Copy
Gene/Insert
  Gene/Insert name: hsPum2_hsAdar2
  Species: H. sapiens (human)
  Entrez Gene: ADARB1 (a.k.a. ADAR2, DRABA2, DRADA2, NEDHYMS, RED1); PUM1 (a.k.a. HSPUM, NEDMSF, PUMH, PUMH1, PUML1, SCA47)
  Cloning method: Gateway Cloning
Terms and licenses: Academic/Nonprofit Terms; Industry Terms: Not Available to Industry
How to cite: pCS2_hsPum2_hsAdar2 was a gift from Daniel Cifuentes (Addgene plasmid # 250539 ; http://n2t.net/addgene:250539 ; RRID:Addgene_250539)
